>Addgene plasmid #197607 | pCDNA3_Cas7-11_T2A_Csx29 | addgene full sequence | sequence record 394504 | Addgene NGS Result
GACGGATCGGGAGATCGATCTCCCGATCCCCTAGGGTCTACTCTCAGTACAATCTGCTCTGATGCCGCAT
AGTTAAGCCAGTATCTGCTCCCTGCTTGTGTGTTGGAGGTCGCTGAGTAGTGCGCGAGCAAAATTTAAGC
TACAACAAGGCAAGGCTTGACCGACAATTGCATGAAGAATCTGCTTAGGGTTAGGCGTTTTGCGCTGCTT
CGCGATGTACGGGCCAGATATACGCGTTGACATTGATTATTGACTAGTTATTAATAGTAATCAATTACGG
GGTCATTAGTTCATAGCCCATATATGGAGTTCCGCGTTACATAACTTACGGTAAATGGCCCGCCTGGCTG
ACCGCCCAACGACCCCCGCCCATTGACGTCAATAATGACGTATGTTCCCATAGTAACGCCAATAGGGACT
TTCCATTGACGTCAATGGGTGGAGTATTTACGGTAAACTGCCCACTTGGCAGTACATCAAGTGTATCATA
TGCCAAGTACGCCCCCTATTGACGTCAATGACGGTAAATGGCCCGCCTGGCATTATGCCCAGTACATGAC
CTTATGGGACTTTCCTACTTGGCAGTACATCTACGTATTAGTCATCGCTATTACCATGGTGATGCGGTTT
TGGCAGTACATCAATGGGCGTGGATAGCGGTTTGACTCACGGGGATTTCCAAGTCTCCACCCCATTGACG
TCAATGGGAGTTTGTTTTGGCACCAAAATCAACGGGACTTTCCAAAATGTCGTAACAACTCCGCCCCATT
GACGCAAATGGGCGGTAGGCGTGTACGGTGGGAGGTCTATATAAGCAGAGCTGGTTTAGTGAACCGTCAG
ATCCGCTAGAGATCCGCGGCCGCTAATACGACTCACTATAGGGAGAGCCGCCACCATGACGACTACTATG
AAGATTTCAATTGAATTCCTCGAGCCGTTTCGGATGACCAAATGGCAGGAAAGCACTAGGCGAAACAAGA
ACAACAAGGAATTTGTTCGCGGCCAAGCTTTTGCAAGATGGCATAGAAATAAGAAGGATAACACAAAAGG
GCGGCCTTACATAACTGGGACATTGCTGCGGTCCGCAGTAATTAGAAGCGCGGAAAACCTGCTGACATTG
AGTGATGGGAAAATTAGCGAAAAGACATGTTGTCCTGGGAAATTTGATACGGAAGATAAAGACAGGTTGC
TGCAATTGAGGCAGCGGTCCACCCTTCGTTGGACCGATAAGAACCCCTGTCCAGATAACGCTGAAACTTA
CTGCCCGTTTTGCGAACTTCTCGGGAGATCCGGTAACGATGGAAAGAAGGCTGAGAAGAAGGATTGGCGC
TTTCGTATTCATTTTGGCAATCTTTCCCTTCCAGGGAAGCCCGATTTCGACGGGCCAAAAGCTATAGGCA
GCCAACGGGTACTTAACAGGGTCGATTTCAAATCCGGTAAGGCCCATGACTTCTTTAAGGCTTACGAAGT
CGACCATACTAGGTTTCCCCGCTTCGAAGGGGAGATTACCATAGATAATAAAGTCAGCGCTGAAGCCAGG
AAACTGCTCTGTGATTCTCTCAAGTTTACGGATCGGCTGTGTGGAGCTCTGTGCGTAATCAGGTTCGATG
AATATACACCAGCAGCCGATAGTGGGAAACAAACCGAAAATGTCCAAGCAGAACCGAATGCTAATCTCGC
TGAAAAGACCGCAGAGCAAATTATTAGCATTCTGGACGATAATAAGAAAACCGAATATACCCGCCTGCTT
GCTGATGCTATTCGTTCACTCCGCCGCTCTAGTAAACTTGTCGCTGGCTTGCCAAAGGATCATGACGGGA
AGGATGACCATTACCTCTGGGATATCGGCAAGAAGAAGAAAGACGAAAACTCTGTCACTATTAGGCAAAT
CCTTACGACCTCAGCAGACACCAAGGAACTCAAGAATGCCGGAAAATGGAGAGAATTCTGCGAGAAGCTG
GGTGAAGCGCTGTACCTCAAGAGTAAAGACATGAGTGGCGGCCTGAAAATTACTCGGAGAATACTGGGCG
ATGCTGAATTCCATGGAAAGCCCGATCGGCTTGAAAAGAGCCGGTCTGTGTCAATCGGATCTGTGTTGAA
AGAAACTGTGGTATGCGGCGAACTGGTCGCTAAAACGCCCTTCTTCTTCGGAGCGATAGACGAAGATGCA
AAACAAACCGACCTGCAAGTACTCCTCACTCCCGATAACAAGTATAGACTGCCAAGAAGCGCCGTGCGAG
GTATACTCCGTCGAGATCTTCAAACCTATTTTGATAGCCCATGCAATGCTGAGTTGGGTGGACGGCCATG
CATGTGTAAGACGTGTAGGATTATGAGAGGGATCACGGTGATGGATGCGCGCAGTGAGTACAATGCCCCG
CCAGAAATAAGGCATCGTACCCGCATTAATCCCTTCACAGGCACGGTTGCGGAAGGTGCCCTGTTTAATA
TGGAAGTAGCCCCCGAGGGGATTGTCTTTCCATTTCAACTCCGGTACCGGGGCTCTGAAGATGGGCTGCC
CGATGCACTGAAAACGGTGTTGAAATGGTGGGCTGAGGGGCAGGCATTCATGAGTGGCGCTGCCTCAACC
GGGAAGGGCCGATTCCGGATGGAAAATGCTAAATATGAAACGCTGGATCTGAGCGACGAGAATCAAAGGA
ATGACTATCTTAAGAATTGGGGATGGCGTGACGAGAAGGGGCTCGAGGAACTGAAGAAACGACTGAACTC
AGGTCTGCCAGAGCCCGGTAATTATAGGGATCCAAAATGGCACGAGATTAACGTTTCCATTGAGATGGCA
AGCCCTTTTATTAATGGCGACCCAATCCGCGCAGCCGTGGACAAACGTGGTACAGATGTGGTTACCTTCG
TTAAGTATAAAGCTGAAGGGGAAGAGGCGAAACCCGTATGTGCATACAAGGCCGAATCTTTTAGAGGGGT
GATCAGAAGTGCCGTGGCACGCATTCATATGGAAGATGGCGTCCCTTTGACTGAGTTGACTCACAGTGAC
TGTGAATGTCTCCTGTGCCAAATCTTTGGAAGTGAGTATGAAGCCGGCAAAATAAGGTTTGAAGATCTCG
TATTCGAAAGTGACCCGGAACCTGTGACCTTCGATCATGTGGCCATCGATAGATTCACTGGCGGTGCAGC
TGATAAGAAGAAATTCGATGATTCCCCTCTGCCCGGTAGCCCTGCAAGACCGCTCATGTTGAAAGGCTCC
TTCTGGATCCGCAGGGACGTTCTCGAGGACGAAGAGTACTGTAAGGCACTCGGTAAGGCTCTTGCAGATG
TGAATAATGGCCTTTATCCCCTCGGTGGAAAGAGCGCCATCGGCTACGGACAGGTCAAGAGTCTGGGTAT
AAAGGGAGATGATAAGAGGATTTCTCGCCTCATGAATCCTGCCTTTGATGAGACAGATGTAGCCGTTCCA
GAAAAGCCCAAAACTGATGCCGAGGTTCGCATCGAGGCAGAGAAAGTATATTACCCACACTATTTCGTCG
AACCCCATAAGAAGGTGGAACGCGAGGAGAAACCCTGTGGTCATCAAAAGTTCCACGAGGGGCGACTGAC
AGGTAAAATTCGGTGTAAGCTCATTACCAAGACACCCCTCATCGTCCCAGATACTAGTAATGACGATTTC
TTCAGACCTGCGGATAAAGAAGCTCGGAAGGAAAAGGACGAATATCATAAATCATATGCTTTCTTCAGAC
TTCATAAACAAATCATGATTCCCGGGAGCGAATTGAGAGGAATGGTGAGTAGTGTCTACGAAACTGTGAC
AAATTCTTGCTTCAGGATATTTGATGAGACTAAACGGTTGTCATGGCGGATGGATGCTGATCACCAGAAT
GTGCTGCAAGACTTTCTCCCAGGTCGAGTGACCGCCGATGGGAAACATATACAAAAGTTTTCCGAAACTG
CAAGGGTGCCTTTCTATGACAAAACGCAGAAACATTTTGACATTCTTGATGAGCAAGAAATTGCTGGTGA
GAAACCTGTTCGGATGTGGGTCAAGCGTTTTATTAAACGACTGAGCCTCGTTGATCCTGCTAAACACCCC
CAGAAGAAACAAGACAATAAATGGAAAAGACGCAAAGAAGGCATCGCCACATTTATAGAGCAAAAGAATG
GCTCTTATTATTTTAACGTGGTCACCAATAATGGCTGCACTTCTTTCCACTTGTGGCATAAACCTGACAA
TTTTGACCAGGAGAAACTCGAAGGCATACAGAATGGTGAGAAACTGGATTGCTGGGTAAGAGATAGTAGA
TACCAAAAGGCCTTTCAAGAGATACCCGAGAACGACCCAGACGGATGGGAGTGTAAAGAGGGCTACCTTC
ATGTCGTCGGCCCCAGCAAAGTAGAGTTTAGTGACAAGAAAGGGGATGTGATCAATAACTTTCAAGGAAC
ACTCCCATCAGTTCCCAACGACTGGAAAACAATTAGGACGAACGATTTTAAGAATAGGAAAAGGAAGAAT
GAACCTGTGTTTTGTTGTGAGGATGATAAGGGCAATTACTATACCATGGCTAAATATTGCGAAACCTTCT
TCTTCGATCTGAAGGAGAACGAGGAATACGAGATCCCCGAGAAAGCAAGAATCAAATACAAAGAACTGCT
CAGGGTCTATAACAACAATCCTCAAGCAGTGCCGGAGAGCGTATTTCAGTCTAGAGTTGCCCGGGAAAAC
GTGGAAAAGCTGAAGTCCGGAGATCTTGTGTATTTCAAACATAATGAAAAGTACGTAGAGGACATCGTCC
CAGTGCGGATTTCCCGAACTGTAGACGATAGGATGATCGGCAAACGTATGAGCGCCGATCTGCGGCCGTG
CCATGGAGATTGGGTGGAAGATGGTGATCTCAGTGCCTTGAATGCATATCCCGAGAAAAGACTCCTCTTG
CGCCACCCCAAAGGACTCTGCCCTGCTTGCCGGCTCTTTGGAACCGGATCTTACAAGGGCAGAGTCAGGT
TTGGATTCGCGTCACTCGAAAACGATCCGGAGTGGCTGATCCCAGGCAAGAATCCCGGCGATCCGTTTCA
CGGCGGGCCGGTGATGCTCTCATTGTTGGAACGGCCTCGCCCGACTTGGAGTATACCGGGATCCGACAAT
AAGTTTAAAGTGCCTGGCAGAAAGTTTTACGTCCACCACCACGCCTGGAAAACCATTAAGGACGGGAACC
ATCCCACAACAGGCAAAGCTATTGAACAAAGCCCTAATAACCGCACTGTAGAAGCTCTCGCCGGCGGGAA
TTCCTTTAGCTTCGAAATTGCCTTTGAGAACCTGAAAGAATGGGAGCTGGGTTTGCTCATCCACAGCCTG
CAACTCGAAAAGGGTCTGGCGCATAAACTTGGAATGGCAAAGTCTATGGGATTTGGTTCAGTTGAAATTG
ACGTCGAATCAGTGCGCCTGAGAAAAGATTGGAAGCAATGGCGGAATGGCAATTCCGAAATTCCCAACTG
GTTGGGAAAAGGATTTGCTAAACTGAAGGAATGGTTCCGGGACGAGCTCGATTTTATAGAAAATCTTAAG
AAACTTCTTTGGTTTCCTGAGGGCGACCAAGCACCCCGGGTTTGCTACCCCATGCTGCGAAAGAAGGACG
ATCCTAATGGGAATAGCGGTTACGAAGAACTCAAAGACGGGGAATTCAAGAAAGAAGATCGGCAGAAGAA
GCTGACCACGCCGTGGACACCGTGGGCAGGCAGCGGCGAGGGCAGAGGCTCCCTGCTGACCTGCGGCGAC
GTGGAAGAGAACCCCGGGCCCATGAGCAATCCTATCAGAGATATCCAGGACAGACTGAAGACCGCCAAGT
TCGACAACAAGGACGACATGATGAACCTGGCTTCAAGCCTGTACAAGTACGAGAAACAGCTGATGGACAG
CTCTGAGGCTACACTGTGCCAGCAGGGCCTGAGCAACCGGCCTAACTCTTTTTCTCAGCTGAGCCAATTT
CGGGACAGCGACATTCAGAGCAAGGCCGGCGGCCAGACCGGTAAGTTCTGGCAGAACGAGTACGAGGCTT
GTAAAAACTTCCAGACACACAAGGAGAGAAGAGAAACCCTGGAACAGATCATCAGATTCCTGCAAAATGG
CGCTGAGGAAAAGGACGCTGATGATCTGCTGCTGAAGACCCTGGCCCGAGCCTACTTCCACCGTGGACTG
CTGTATAGACCTAAGGGCTTCAGCGTGCCTGCGAGGAAGGTGGAAGCCATGAAAAAGGCCATCGCCTACT
GCGAAATCATCCTTGATAAGAATGAGGAAGAATCGGAGGCTCTGAGAATCTGGCTGTACGCCGCCATGGA
ACTCCGGAGATGCGGCGAGGAGTATCCTGAGAACTTTGCGGAGAAGCTGTTCTACCTTGCCAACGACGGC
TTCATCAGCGAGCTGTACGACATCCGGCTGTTCCTGGAATACACCGAGAGAGAAGAGGACAACAACTTCC
TGGACATGATCCTGCAGGAGAATCAGGACAGAGAAAGACTGTTCGAGCTGTGTCTGTACAAGGCCAGAGC
CTGTTTTCACCTGAACCAGCTGAACGACGTGCGGATCTACGGCGAGAGCGCAATCGACAACGCCCCTGGC
GCCTTCGCCGATCCTTTCTGGGATGAACTGGTGGAGTTCATCAGAATGCTGCGGAACAAGAAGTCTGAAC
TGTGGAAGGAAATTGCCATCAAGGCCTGGGACAAGTGCAGAGAAAAGGAAATGAAGGTGGGCAACAACAT
CTACCTTTCTTGGTACTGGGCCAGACAGAGAGAGCTGTACGACCTGGCCTTCATGGCCCAAGACGGCATC
GAGAAGAAAACAAGAATCGCCGATAGCCTGAAGAGCCGGACCACCCTGAGAATCCAGGAGCTGAATGAGC
TGAGAAAGGATGCCCACCGGAAGCAGAACCGTCGGCTGGAAGATAAGCTGGATCGGATCATCGAGCAGGA
GAACGAGGCCAGAGACGGCGCCTACCTGCGGAGAAACCCCCCCTGCTTCACCGGCGGAAAAAGAGAGGAA
ATCCCCTTTGCCAGACTTCCACAGAACTGGATCGCCGTGCACTTCTATCTGAACGAGCTGGAAAGCCACG
AAGGCGGCAAGGGCGGCCACGCCCTGATCTACGACCCTCAGAAGGCTGAGAAAGATCAGTGGCAAGACAA
GAGCTTCGACTACAAAGAACTGCACAGAAAATTCCTCGAGTGGCAGGAGAACTACATCCTGAACGAGGAG
GGCAGCGCCGATTTCCTGGTGACACTGTGCAGAGAGATCGAGAAAGCCATGCCTTTCCTGTTTAAGTCCG
AGGTGATCCCCGAGGACAGACCCGTGCTGTGGATTCCTCACGGCTTCCTGCATAGACTGCCTCTGCACGC
CGCTATGAAGAGCGGAAACAATTCTAATATCGAGATCTTCTGGGAGCGGCACGCCAGCAGATATCTCCCT
GCTTGGCACCTGTTCGATCCTGCCCCATACAGCCGCGAGGAAAGCTCCACCCTGCTGAAGAACTTCGAGG
AGTACGACTTCCAGAACCTGGAAAACGGCGAAATCGAGGTCTACGCCCCCAGCAGCCCCAAGAAGGTGAA
GGAAGCCATCCGGGAAAACCCCGCTATTCTGCTGCTGCTGTGTCACGGCGAGGCCGACATGACAAACCCT
TTCCGGAGCTGCCTGAAGCTGAAAAACAAAGATATGACCATCTTCGACCTGCTGACCGTGGAAGATGTGA
GGCTGTCTGGCAGCAGAATCCTTCTGGGAGCCTGCGAGTCTGACATGGTGCCACCTCTGGAGTTCAGCGT
GGACGAACACCTGAGCGTGTCCGGCGCTTTTCTCAGCCATAAGGCCGGAGAAATCGTCGCCGGCCTGTGG
ACCGTGGACTCTGAGAAGGTTGACGAGTGCTACAGCTACCTGGTGGAAGAGAAGGACTTCCTGAGAAACC
TGCAGGAGTGGCAGATGGCCGAGACAGAGAACTTCAGAAGCGAGAATGATAGCTCCCTGTTCTACAAGAT
CGCCCCATTTCGGATCATTGGCTTTCCTGCCGAATGACCGGTCATCATCACCATCACCATTGAGTTTAAA
CCCGCTGATCAGCCTCGACTGTGCCTTCTAGTTGCCAGCCATCTGTTGTTTGCCCCTCCCCCGTGCCTTC
CTTGACCCTGGAAGGTGCCACTCCCACTGTCCTTTCCTAATAAAATGAGAAAATTGCATCGCATTGTCTG
AGTAGGTGTCATTCTATTCTGGGGGGTGGGGTGGGGCAGGACAGCAAGGGGGAGGATTGGGAAGACAATA
GCAGGCATGCTGGGGATGCGGTGGGCTCTATGGCTTCTGAGGCGGAAAGAACCAGCTGGGGCTCGATACC
GTCGACCTCTAGCTAGAGCTTGGCGTAATCATGGTCATAGCTGTTTCCTGTGTGAAATTGTTATCCGCTC
ACAATTCCACACAACATACGAGCCGGAAGCATAAAGTGTAAAGCCTAGGGTGCCTAATGAGTGAGCTAAC
TCACATTAATTGCGTTGCGCTCACTGCCCGCTTTCCAGTCGGGAAACCTGTCGTGCCAGCTGCATTAATG
AATCGGCCAACGCGCGGGGAGAGGCGGTTTGCGTATTGGGCGCTCTTCCGCTTCCTCGCTCACTGACTCG
CTGCGCTCGGTCGTTCGGCTGCGGCGAGCGGTATCAGCTCACTCAAAGGCGGTAATACGGTTATCCACAG
AATCAGGGGATAACGCAGGAAAGAACATGTGAGCAAAAGGCCAGCAAAAGGCCAGGAACCGTAAAAAGGC
CGCGTTGCTGGCGTTTTTCCATAGGCTCCGCCCCCCTGACGAGCATCACAAAAATCGACGCTCAAGTCAG
AGGTGGCGAAACCCGACAGGACTATAAAGATACCAGGCGTTTCCCCCTGGAAGCTCCCTCGTGCGCTCTC
CTGTTCCGACCCTGCCGCTTACCGGATACCTGTCCGCCTTTCTCCCTTCGGGAAGCGTGGCGCTTTCTCA
TAGCTCACGCTGTAGGTATCTCAGTTCGGTGTAGGTCGTTCGCTCCAAGCTGGGCTGTGTGCACGAACCC
CCCGTTCAGCCCGACCGCTGCGCCTTATCCGGTAACTATCGTCTTGAGTCCAACCCGGTAAGACACGACT
TATCGCCACTGGCAGCAGCCACTGGTAACAGGATTAGCAGAGCGAGGTATGTAGGCGGTGCTACAGAGTT
CTTGAAGTGGTGGCCTAACTACGGCTACACTAGAAGAACAGTATTTGGTATCTGCGCTCTGCTGAAGCCA
GTTACCTTCGGAAAAAGAGTTGGTAGCTCTTGATCCGGCAAACAAACCACCGCTGGTAGCGGTGGTTTTT
TTGTTTGCAAGCAGCAGATTACGCGCAGAAAAAAAGGATCTCAAGAAGATCCTTTGATCTTTTCTACGGG
GTCTGACACTCAGTGGAACGAAAACTCACGTTAAGGGATTTTGGTCATGAGATTATCAAAAAGGATCTTC
ACCTAGATCCTTTTAAATTAAAAATGAAGTTTTAAATCAATCTAAAGTATATATGAGTAAACTTGGTCTG
ACAGTTACCAATGCTTAATCAGTGAGGCACCTATCTCAGCGATCTGTCTATTTCGTTCATCCATAGTTGC
CTGACTCCCCGTCGTGTAGATAACTACGATACGGGAGGGCTTACCATCTGGCCCCAGTGCTGCAATGATA
CCGCGAGACCCACGCTCACCGGCTCCAGATTTATCAGCAATAAACCAGCCAGCCGGAAGGGCCGAGCGCA
GAAGTGGTCCTGCAACTTTATCCGCCTCCATCCAGTCTATTAATTGTTGCCGGGAAGCTAGAGTAAGTAG
TTCGCCAGTTAATAGTTTGCGCAACGTTGTTGCCATTGCTACAGGCATCGTGGTGTCACGCTCGTCGTTT
GGTATGGCTTCATTCAGCTCCGGTTCCCAACGATCAAGGCGAGTTACATGATCCCCCATGTTGTGCAAAA
AAGCGGTTAGCTCCTTCGGTCCTCCGATCGTTGTCAGAAGTAAGTTGGCCGCAGTGTTATCACTCATGGT
TATGGCAGCACTGCATAATTCTCTTACTGTCATGCCATCCGTAAGATGCTTTTCTGTGACTGGTGAGTAC
TCAACCAAGTCATTCTGAGAATAGTGTATGCGGCGACCGAGTTGCTCTTGCCCGGCGTCAATACGGGATA
ATACCGCGCCACATAGCAGAACTTTAAAAGTGCTCATCATTGGAAAACGTTCTTCGGGGCGAAAACTCTC
AAGGATCTTACCGCTGTTGAGATCCAGTTCGATGTAACCCACTCGTGCACCCAACTGATCTTCAGCATCT
TTTACTTTCACCAGCGTTTCTGGGTGAGCAAAAACAGGAAGGCAAAATGCCGCAAAAAAGGGAATAAGGG
CGACACGGAAATGTTGAATACTCATACTCTTCCTTTTTCAATATTATTGAAGCATTTATCAGGGTTATTG
TCTCATGAGCGGATACATATTTGAATGTATTTAGAAAAATAAACAAATAGGGGTTCCGCGCACATTTCCC
CGAAAAGTGCCACCTGACGTC
Features (pLannotate 1.2.2; 14 found; start..end, strand, type, name):
     40..84      -  misc_feature   bom (fragment): basis of mobility region from pBR322
    239..618     +  enhancer       CMV enhancer: human cytomegalovirus immediate early enhancer
    619..822     +  promoter       CMV promoter: human cytomegalovirus (CMV) immediate early promoter
    864..882     +  promoter       T7 promoter: promoter for bacteriophage T7 RNA polymerase
   8069..8293    +  polyA_signal   bGH poly(A) signal: bovine growth hormone polyadenylation signal
   8297..8318    +  promoter       SV40 promoter (fragment): SV40 enhancer and early promoter
   8323..8339    +  misc_feature   MCS (fragment): pBluescript multiple cloning site
   8388..8404    -  protein_bind   lac operator: The lac repressor binds to the lac operator to inhibit transcription in E. coli. This inhibition can be relieved by adding lactose or isopropyl-β-D-thiogalactopyranoside (IPTG). lac repressor encoded by lacI
   8412..8442    -  promoter       lac promoter: promoter for the E. coli lac operon
   8457..8478    -  protein_bind   CAP binding site: CAP binding activates transcription in the presence of cAMP. E. coli catabolite activator protein
   8491..8583    -  CDS            lacI (fragment): lac repressor; lacI; The lac repressor binds to the lac operator to inhibit transcription in E. coli. This inhibition can be relieved by adding lactose or isopropyl-β-D-thiogalactopyranoside (IPTG).
   8766..9354    -  rep_origin     ori: high-copy-number ColE1/pMB1/pBR322/pUC origin of replication
   9525..10385   -  CDS            AmpR: β-lactamase; bla; confers resistance to ampicillin, carbenicillin, and related antibiotics
  10386..10490   -  promoter       AmpR promoter: bla
