[The description below was written by a language model from this plasmid's Addgene catalogue record and pLannotate feature annotations shown in this document.]
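Description:
pCDNA3_Cas7-11_T2A_Csx29 is a 10.5 kb mammalian expression plasmid built on a pCDNA3 backbone and designed to co-express two CRISPR-associated proteins, Cas7-11 and Csx29, in mammalian cells. It is maintained in E. coli as a high-copy plasmid through a ColE1/pUC-type origin and selected with ampicillin via the β-lactamase gene and its native promoter. The annotation shows only a short fragment of the SV40 early promoter downstream of the expression cassette and no neomycin resistance gene, so the sequence appears to lack a functional mammalian selection marker and is best suited to transient transfection. Remnants of lac regulatory elements, an MCS fragment and a bom fragment are backbone leftovers with no evident role.

Expression is driven by the human cytomegalovirus immediate early enhancer and promoter and terminated by the bovine growth hormone polyadenylation signal; a T7 promoter sits just downstream of CMV, which could permit in vitro transcription. The roughly 7 kb interval between the T7 promoter and the poly(A) signal carries no annotated features in the automated table, but it corresponds to the insert named in the catalogue record: Cas7-11 joined to Csx29 by a T2A peptide. T2A causes ribosomal skipping during translation, so a single transcript yields the two proteins as separate polypeptides in roughly matched amounts. The record does not state the source organism, codon optimisation, or any epitope tags or localisation signals.

The associated publication concerns RNA-activated protein cleavage by a CRISPR-associated endopeptidase, consistent with use of this plasmid to supply the RNA-guided Cas7-11 effector with its partner protease Csx29 in mammalian cells. A guide RNA and any protease substrate are not encoded in the annotated features and would presumably be supplied separately.
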