Addgene plasmid #197607: pCDNA3_Cas7-11_T2A_Csx29
Purpose: Expresses Cas7-11 and Csx29 in mammalian cells
Depositing lab: Feng Zhang. Depositing organization: Broad Institute. Publication: RNA-activated protein cleavage with a CRISPR-associated endopeptidase. Strecker J, Demircioglu FE, Li D, Faure G, Wilkinson ME, Gootenberg JS, Abudayyeh OO, Nishimasu H, Macrae RK, Zhang F. Science. 2022 Nov 25;378(6622):874-881. doi: 10.1126/science.add7450. Epub 2022 Nov 3. PubMed 36423276.
Backbone
  Vector backbone: pCDNA3
  Vector type: Mammalian Expression
Growth in bacteria
  Bacterial resistance: Ampicillin, 100 μg/mL
  Growth temperature: 37°C
  Growth strain: DH5alpha
  Copy number: High Copy
Gene/Insert
  Gene/Insert name: Cas7-11_T2A_Csx29
Terms and licenses: Academic/Nonprofit Terms; Industry Terms: Not Available to Industry
How to cite: pCDNA3_Cas7-11_T2A_Csx29 was a gift from Feng Zhang (Addgene plasmid # 197607 ; http://n2t.net/addgene:197607 ; RRID:Addgene_197607)
